>Addgene plasmid #221975 | ND2 alphaDdCBE A2 | addgene full sequence | sequence record 438642 | Addgene NGS Result
GACGGATCGGGAGATCTCCCGATCCCCTATGGTGCACTCTCAGTACAATCTGCTCTGATGCCGCATAGTT
AAGCCAGTATCTGCTCCCTGCTTGTGTGTTGGAGGTCGCTGAGTAGTGCGCGAGCAAAATTTAAGCTACA
ACAAGGCAAGGCTTGACCGACAATTGCATGAAGAATCTGCTTAGGGTTAGGCGTTTTGCGCTGCTTCGCG
ATGTACGGGCCAGATATACGCGTTGACATTGATTATTGACTAGTTATTAATAGTAATCAATTACGGGGTC
ATTAGTTCATAGCCCATATATGGAGTTCCGCGTTACATAACTTACGGTAAATGGCCCGCCTGGCTGACCG
CCCAACGACCCCCGCCCATTGACGTCAATAATGACGTATGTTCCCATAGTAACGCCAATAGGGACTTTCC
ATTGACGTCAATGGGTGGAGTATTTACGGTAAACTGCCCACTTGGCAGTACATCAAGTGTATCATATGCC
AAGTACGCCCCCTATTGACGTCAATGACGGTAAATGGCCCGCCTGGCATTATGCCCAGTACATGACCTTA
TGGGACTTTCCTACTTGGCAGTACATCTACGTATTAGTCATCGCTATTACCATGGTGATGCGGTTTTGGC
AGTACATCAATGGGCGTGGATAGCGGTTTGACTCACGGGGATTTCCAAGTCTCCACCCCATTGACGTCAA
TGGGAGTTTGTTTTGGCACCAAAATCAACGGGACTTTCCAAAATGTCGTAACAACTCCGCCCCATTGACG
CAAATGGGCGGTAGGCGTGTACGGTGGGAGGTCTATATAAGCAGAGCTCTCTGGCTAACTAGAGAACCCA
CTGCTTACTGGCTTATCGAAATTAATACGACTCACTATAGGGAGACCCAAGCTGGCTAGCACCATGGCCT
CCGTTCTGACCCCGCTGCTGCTGCGTGGCCTGACCGGCTCCGCTCGTCGTCTGCCAGTTCCGCGTGCGAA
AATCCATTCCCTGGACTACAAAGACCATGACGGTGATTATAAAGATCATGACATCGATTACAAGGATGAC
GATGACAAGATGGACATCGCGGATCTGCGTACCCTGGGTTACAGCCAGCAGCAGCAGGAGAAGATCAAGC
CAAAGGTGCGCAGCACCGTGGCCCAGCACCATGAAGCTCTGGTGGGTCACGGCTTCACCCACGCGCACAT
CGTGGCTCTGAGCCAGCACCCAGCCGCGCTGGGTACCGTGGCCGTGAAATATCAGGACATGATTGCTGCC
CTGCCAGAGGCTACCCATGAAGCGATTGTGGGTGTGGGCAAGAGAGGAGCCGGTGCTCGTGCGCTGGAGG
CCCTGCTGACCGTGGCCGGTGAACTGCGTGGCCCGCCGCTGCAGCTGGATACCGGCCAGCTGCTGAAAAT
CGCGAAACGTGGCGGTGTGACCGCTGTGGAAGCTGTGCATGCCTGGCGTAATGCTCTGACCGGTGCCCCC
CTGAACCTGACCCCGGACCAAGTGGTGGCTATCGCCAGCAACAATGGCGGCAAGCAAGCGCTCGAAACGG
TGCAGCGGCTGTTGCCGGTGCTGTGCCAGGACCATGGCCTGACTCCGGACCAAGTGGTGGCTATCGCCAG
CCACGATGGCGGCAAGCAAGCGCTCGAAACGGTGCAGCGGCTGTTGCCGGTGCTGTGCCAGGACCATGGC
CTGACCCCGGACCAAGTGGTGGCTATCGCCAGCAACGGTGGCGGCAAGCAAGCGCTCGAAACGGTGCAGC
GGCTGTTGCCGGTGCTGTGCCAGGACCATGGCCTGACCCCGGACCAAGTGGTGGCTATCGCCAGCAACAA
TGGCGGCAAGCAAGCGCTCGAAACGGTGCAGCGGCTGTTGCCGGTGCTGTGCCAGGACCATGGCCTGACC
CCGGACCAAGTGGTGGCTATCGCCAGCAACAATGGCGGCAAGCAAGCGCTCGAAACGGTGCAGCGGCTGT
TGCCGGTGCTGTGCCAGGACCATGGCCTGACCCCGGACCAAGTGGTGGCTATCGCCAGCAACAATGGCGG
CAAGCAAGCGCTCGAAACGGTGCAGCGGCTGTTGCCGGTGCTGTGCCAGGACCATGGCCTGACCCCGGAC
CAAGTGGTGGCTATCGCCAGCAACGGTGGCGGCAAGCAAGCGCTCGAAACGGTGCAGCGGCTGTTGCCGG
TGCTGTGCCAGGACCATGGCCTCACACCCGATCAGGTCGTGGCTATCGCCAGCAACGGTGGCGGCAAGCA
AGCGCTCGAAACGGTGCAGCGGCTGTTGCCGGTGCTGTGCCAGGACCATGGCCTGACCCCGGACCAAGTG
GTGGCTATCGCCAGCAACGGTGGCGGCAAGCAAGCGCTCGAAACGGTGCAGCGGCTGTTGCCGGTGCTGT
GCCAGGACCATGGCCTGACCCCGGACCAAGTGGTGGCTATCGCCAGCAACAATGGCGGCAAGCAAGCGCT
CGAAACGGTGCAGCGGCTGTTGCCGGTGCTGTGCCAGGACCATGGCCTGACCCCGGACCAAGTGGTGGCT
ATCGCCAGCAACAATGGCGGCAAGCAAGCGCTCGAAACGGTGCAGCGGCTGTTGCCGGTGCTGTGCCAGG
ACCATGGCCTGACCCCGGACCAAGTGGTGGCTATCGCCAGCAACGGTGGCGGCAAGCAAGCGCTCGAAAC
GGTGCAGCGGCTGTTGCCGGTGCTGTGCCAGGACCATGGCCTGACCCCGGACCAAGTGGTGGCTATCGCC
AGCAACGGTGGCGGCAAGCAAGCGCTCGAAACGGTGCAGCGGCTGTTGCCGGTGCTGTGCCAGGACCATG
GCCTGACCCCGGACCAAGTGGTGGCTATCGCCAGCAACGGTGGCGGCAAGCAAGCGCTCGAAACGGTGCA
GCGGCTGTTGCCGGTGCTGTGCCAGGACCATGGCCTGACCCCGGACCAAGTGGTGGCTATCGCCAGCAAC
ATTGGCGGCAAGCAAGCGCTCGAAAGCATTGTGGCCCAGCTGAGCCGGCCTGATCCGGCGTTGGCCGCGT
TGACCAACGATCACCTGGTGGCCCTGGCCTGCCTGGGCGGTCGTCCGGCCCTGGATGCGGTGAAGAAAGG
CCTGGGTGGATCCGGCAGCTACGCCCTGGGTCCGTATCAGATTAGCGCCCCGCAGCTGCCAGCTTACAAT
GGTCAGACCGTGGGTACCTTCTACTATGTGAACGACGCGGGCGGTCTGGAGAGCAAGGTGTTTAGCAGCG
GCGGTCCAACCCCGTACCCAAACTATGCCAATGCCGGTCATGTGGAGGGTCAGAGCGCCCTGTTCATGCG
TGATAACGGCATCAGCGAGGGTCTGGTGTTCCACAACAACCCGGAAGGCACCTGCGGTTTTTGCGTGAAC
ATGACCGAGACCCTGCTGCCGGAAAACGCGAAAATGACCGTGGTGCCGCCGGAAGGTTCTGGCGGCTCAA
CTAATCTGAGCGACATCATTGAGAAGGAGACTGGGAAACAGCTGGTCATTCAGGAGTCCATCCTGATGCT
GCCTGAGGAGGTGGAGGAAGTGATCGGCAACAAGCCAGAGTCTGACATCCTGGTGCACACCGCCTACGAC
GAGTCCACAGATGAGAATGTGATGCTGCTGACCTCTGACGCCCCCGAGTATAAGCCTTGGGCCCTGGTCA
TCCAGGATTCTAACGGCGAGAATAAGATCAAGATGCTGTGATAAGGGGTCTTTGTCCTCTGTACTGTCTC
TCTCCTTGCCCCTAACCCAAAAAGCTTCATTTTTCTGTGTAGGCTGCACAAGAGCCTTGATTGAAGATAT
ATTCTTTCTGAACAGTATTTAAGGTTTCCAATAAAATGTACACCCCTCAGAACTTCTGAGGCGGAAAGAA
CCAGCTGGGGCTCTAGGGGGTATCCCC
[124 nt withheld, positions 3878-4001]
C
[91 nt withheld, positions 4003-4093]
A
[49 nt withheld, positions 4095-4143]
CCTTTGACGTTGGAGTCCACGTTCTTT
[37 nt withheld, positions 4171-4207]
ACCCTATCTCGGTCTATTCTTTTGATTTATAAGGGATTTTGCCGATTTCGGCCTATTGGTTAAAAAATGA
GCTGATTTAACAAAAATTTAACGCGAATTAATTCTGTGGAATGTGTGTCAGTTAGGGTGTGGAAAGTCCC
CAGGCTCCCCAGCAGGCAGAAGTATGCAAAGCATGCATCTCAATTAGTCAGCAACCAGGTGTGGAAAGTC
CCCAGGCTCCCCAGCAGGCAGAAGTATGCAAAGCATGCATCTCAATTAGTCAGCAACCATAGTCCCGCCC
CTAACTCCGCCCATCCCGCCCCTAACTCCGCCCAGTTCCGCCCATTCTCCGCCCCATGGCTGACTAATTT
TTTTTATTTATGCAGAGGCCGAGGCCGCCTCTGCCTCTGAGCTATTCCAGAAGTAGTGAGGAGGCTTTTT
TGGAGGCCTAGGCTTTTGCAAAAAGCTCCCGGGAGCTTGTATATCCATTTTCGGATCTGATCAGCACGTG
TTGACAATTAATCATCGGCATAGTATATCGGCATAGTATAATACGACAAGGTGAGGAACTAAACCATGGC
CAAGCCTTTGTCTCAAGAAGAATCCACCCTCATTGAAAGAGCAACGGCTACAATCAACAGCATCCCCATC
TCTGAAGACTACAGCGTCGCCAGCGCAGCTCTCTCTAGCGACGGCCGCATCTTCACTGGTGTCAATGTAT
ATCATTTTACTGGGGGACCTTGTGCAGAACTCGTGGTGCTGGGCACTGCTGCTGCTGCGGCAGCTGGCAA
CCTGACTTGTATCGTCGCGATCGGAAATGAGAACAGGGGCATCTTGAGCCCCTGCGGACGGTGCCGACAG
GTGCTTCTCGATCTGCATCCTGGGATCAAAGCCATAGTGAAGGACAGTGATGGACAGCCGACGGCAGTTG
GGATTCGTGAATTGCTGCCCTCTGGTTATGTGTGGGAGGGCTAAGCACTTCGTGGCCGAGGAGCAGGACT
GACACGTGCTACGAGATTTCGATTCCACCGCCGCCTTCTATGAAAGGTTGGGCTTCGGAATCGTTTTCCG
GGACGCCGGCTGGATGATCCTCCAGCGCGGGGATCTCATGCTGGAGTTCTTCGCCCACCCCAACTTGTTT
ATTGCAGCTTATAATGGTTACAAATAAAGCAATAGCATCACAAATTTCACAAATAAAGCATTTTTTTCAC
TGCATTCTAGTTGTGGTTTGTCCAAACTCATCAATGTATCTTATCATGTCTGTATACCGTCGACCTCTAG
CTAGAGCTTGGCGTAATCATGGTCATAGCTGTTTCCTGTGTGAAATTGTTATCCGCTCACAATTCCACAC
AACATACGAGCCGGAAGCATAAAGTGTAAAGCCTGGGGTGCCTAATGAGTGAGCTAACTCACATTAATTG
CGTTGCGCTCACTGCCCGCTTTCCAGTCGGGAAACCTGTCGTGCCAGCTGCATTAATGAATCGGCCAACG
CGCGGGGAGAGGCGGTTTGCGTATTGGGCGCTCTTCCGCTTCCTCGCTCACTGACTCGCTGCGCTCGGTC
GTTCGGCTGCGGCGAGCGGTATCAGCTCACTCAAAGGCGGTAATACGGTTATCCACAGAATCAGGGGATA
ACGCAGGAAAGAACATGTGAGCAAAAGGCCAGCAAAAGGCCAGGAACCGTAAAAAGGCCGCGTTGCTGGC
GTTTTTCCATAGGCTCCGCCCCCCTGACGAGCATCACAAAAATCGACGCTCAAGTCAGAGGTGGCGAAAC
CCGACAGGACTATAAAGATACCAGGCGTTTCCCCCTGGAAGCTCCCTCGTGCGCTCTCCTGTTCCGACCC
TGCCGCTTACCGGATACCTGTCCGCCTTTCTCCCTTCGGGAAGCGTGGCGCTTTCTCATAGCTCACGCTG
TAGGTATCTCAGTTCGGTGTAGGTCGTTCGCTCCAAGCTGGGCTGTGTGCACGAACCCCCCGTTCAGCCC
GACCGCTGCGCCTTATCCGGTAACTATCGTCTTGAGTCCAACCCGGTAAGACACGACTTATCGCCACTGG
CAGCAGCCACTGGTAACAGGATTAGCAGAGCGAGGTATGTAGGCGGTGCTACAGAGTTCTTGAAGTGGTG
GCCTAACTACGGCTACACTAGAAGAACAGTATTTGGTATCTGCGCTCTGCTGAAGCCAGTTACCTTCGGA
AAAAGAGTTGGTAGCTCTTGATCCGGCAAACAAACCACCGCTGGTAGCGGTGGTTTTTTTGTTTGCAAGC
AGCAGATTACGCGCAGAAAAAAAGGATCTCAAGAAGATCCTTTGATCTTTTCTACGGGGTCTGACGCTCA
GTGGAACGAAAACTCACGTTAAGGGATTTTGGTCATGAGATTATCAAAAAGGATCTTCACCTAGATCCTT
TTAAATTAAAAATGAAGTTTTAAATCAATCTAAAGTATATATGAGTAAACTTGGTCTGACAGTTACCAAT
GTTTAATCAGTGAGGCACCTATCTCAGCGATCTGTCTATTTCGTTCATCCATAGTTGCCTGACTCCCCGT
CGTGTAGATAACTACGATACGGGAGGGCTTACCATCTGGCCCCAGTGCTGCAATGATACCGCGAGACCCA
CGCTCACCGGCTCCAGATTTATCAGCAATAAACCAGCCAGCCGGAAGGGCCGAGCGCAGAAGTGGTCCTG
CAACTTTATCCGCCTCCATCCAGTCTATTAATTGTTGCCGGGAAGCTAGAGTAAGTAGTTCGCCAGTTAA
TAGTTTGCGCAACGTTGTTGCCATTGCTACAGGCATCGTGGTGTCACGCTCGTCGTTTGGTATGGCTTCA
TTCAGCTCCGGTTCCCAACGATCAAGGCGAGTTACATGATCCCCCATGTTGTGCAAAAAAGCGGTTAGCT
CCTTCGGTCCTCCGATCGTTGTCAGAAGTAAGTTGGCCGCAGTGTTATCACTCATGGTTATGGCAGCACT
GCATAATTCTCTTACTGTCATGCCATCCGTAAGATGCTTTTCTGTGACTGGTGAGTACTCAACCAAGTCA
TTCTGAGAATAGTGTATGCGGCGACCGAGTTGCTCTTGCCCGGCGTCAATACGGGATAATACCGCGCCAC
ATAGCAGAACTTTAAAAGTGCTCATCATTGGAAAACGTTCTTCGGGGCGAAAACTCTCAAGGATCTTACC
GCTGTTGAGATCCAGTTCGATGTAACCCACTCGTGCACCCAACTGATCTTCAGCATCTTTTACTTTCACC
AGCGTTTCTGGGTGAGCAAAAACAGGAAGGCAAAATGCCGCAAAAAAGGGAATAAGGGCGACACGGAAAT
GTTGAATACTCATACTCTTCCTTTTTCAATATTATTGAAGCATTTATCAGGGTTATTGTCTCATGAGCGG
ATACATATTTGAATGTATTTAGAAAAATAAACAAATAGGGGTTCCGCGCACATTTCCCCGAAAAGTGCCA
CCTGACGTC
Features (pLannotate 1.2.2; 26 found; start..end, strand, type, name):
     28..80      -  misc_feature   bom (fragment): basis of mobility region from pBR322
    235..614     +  enhancer       CMV enhancer: human cytomegalovirus immediate early enhancer
    615..818     +  promoter       CMV promoter: human cytomegalovirus (CMV) immediate early promoter
    814..847     +  LTR            5' LTR (truncated) (fragment): truncated 5' long terminal repeat (LTR) from HIV-1
    863..881     +  promoter       T7 promoter: promoter for bacteriophage T7 RNA polymerase
    910..993     +  CDS            COX8A (fragment): COX8A_HUMAN - Also known as COX8, COX8L. Experimental evidence at protein level: Swiss-Prot protein existence level 1. Component of the cytochrome c oxidase, the last enzyme in the mitochondrial electron transport chain which drives oxidative phosphorylation. The respiratory chain contains 3 multisubunit complexes succinate dehydrogenase (complex II, CII), ubiquinol- cytochrome c oxidoreductase (cytochrome b-c1 complex, complex III, CIII) and cytochrome c oxidase (complex IV, CIV), that cooperate to transfer electrons derived from NADH and succinate to molecular oxygen, creating an electrochem
    994..1059    +  CDS            3xFLAG: three tandem FLAG® epitope tags, followed by an enterokinase cleavage site
   1072..1578    +  CDS            avrBs3 (fragment): AVRB3_XANEU - Experimental evidence at protein level: Swiss-Prot protein existence level 1. Avirulence protein. Acts as a transcription factor in C.annuum plants. In susceptible plants lacking the Bs3 resistance gene induces expression of a number of genes, including genes homologous to a family of auxin-induced genes, alpha-expansin genes, pectate lyase, anthocyanidin glucoside rhamnosyl transferase and at least one transcription factor, UPA20. Their expression leads to plant hypertrophy in mesophyll cells, probably mainly mediated by UPA20 (PubMed:17962565). In resistant plants induces the h
   2965..3084    +  CDS            avrBs3 (fragment): AVRB3_XANEU - Experimental evidence at protein level: Swiss-Prot protein existence level 1. Avirulence protein. Acts as a transcription factor in C.annuum plants. In susceptible plants lacking the Bs3 resistance gene induces expression of a number of genes, including genes homologous to a family of auxin-induced genes, alpha-expansin genes, pectate lyase, anthocyanidin glucoside rhamnosyl transferase and at least one transcription factor, UPA20. Their expression leads to plant hypertrophy in mesophyll cells, probably mainly mediated by UPA20 (PubMed:17962565). In resistant plants induces the h
   3085..3420    +  CDS            dddA (fragment): DDDA_BURC1 - Experimental evidence at protein level: Swiss-Prot protein existence level 1. Toxic component of a toxin-immunity protein module, which functions as a cellular contact-dependent growth inhibition (CDI) system. CDI modules allow bacteria to communicate with and inhibit the growth of closely related neighboring bacteria in a contact-dependent fashion. Bacteria that have this module inhibit or kill bacteria without it, giving them a growth advantage. Probably specifically inhibited by cognate immunity protein DddI (Probable). The C-terminal 163 residue fragment has double-stranded DN
   3430..3678    +  CDS            UGI: UNGI_BPPB2 - Experimental evidence at protein level: Swiss-Prot protein existence level 1. This protein binds specifically and reversibly to the host uracil-DNA glycosylase, preventing removal of uracil residues from PBS2 DNA by the host uracil-excision repair system. From Bacillus phage PBS2 (Bacteriophage PBS2).
   3836..3857    +  promoter       SV40 promoter (fragment): SV40 enhancer and early promoter
   3878..4306    +  rep_origin     f1 ori (sequence partly withheld): f1 bacteriophage origin of replication; arrow indicates direction of (+) strand synthesis
   4320..4649    +  promoter       SV40 promoter: SV40 enhancer and early promoter
   4697..4744    +  promoter       EM7 promoter: synthetic bacterial promoter&nbsp
   4763..5161    +  CDS            BSD: blasticidin S deaminase; Aspergillus terreus BSD; confers resistance to blasticidin
   5162..5189    +  CDS            BleoR (fragment): antibiotic-binding protein; Sh ble from Streptoalloteichus hindustanus; confers resistance to bleomycin, phleomycin, and Zeocin™
   5199..5324    +  CDS            ble (fragment): BLE_KLEPN - Experimental evidence at protein level: Swiss-Prot protein existence level 1. Binding protein with a strong affinity to the bleomycin family of antibiotics. Binds to CL990; an antimitotic-antibiotic compound. From Klebsiella pneumoniae.
   5319..5440    +  polyA_signal   SV40 poly(A) signal: SV40 polyadenylation signal
   5513..5529    -  protein_bind   lac operator: The lac repressor binds to the lac operator to inhibit transcription in E. coli. This inhibition can be relieved by adding lactose or isopropyl-β-D-thiogalactopyranoside (IPTG). lac repressor encoded by lacI
   5537..5567    -  promoter       lac promoter: promoter for the E. coli lac operon
   5582..5603    -  protein_bind   CAP binding site: CAP binding activates transcription in the presence of cAMP. E. coli catabolite activator protein
   5616..5708    -  CDS            lacI (fragment): lac repressor; lacI; The lac repressor binds to the lac operator to inhibit transcription in E. coli. This inhibition can be relieved by adding lactose or isopropyl-β-D-thiogalactopyranoside (IPTG).
   5891..6479    -  rep_origin     ori: high-copy-number ColE1/pMB1/pBR322/pUC origin of replication
   6650..7510    -  CDS            AmpR: β-lactamase; bla; confers resistance to ampicillin, carbenicillin, and related antibiotics
   7511..7615    -  promoter       AmpR promoter: bla
