[The description below was written by a language model from this plasmid's Addgene catalogue record and pLannotate feature annotations shown in this document.]
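Description:
ND2 alphaDdCBE A2 is a 7.6 kb mammalian expression plasmid on a pCMV backbone that encodes one arm of a TALE-based mitochondrial cytosine base editor (DdCBE). It is propagated in E. coli through a high-copy ColE1/pUC-type origin with ampicillin resistance (AmpR), and also carries an f1 origin. An SV40 promoter/EM7 promoter cassette driving blasticidin S deaminase, followed by an SV40 poly(A) signal, allows blasticidin selection in transfected mammalian cells. The short bleomycin-resistance, lac and lacI fragments annotated nearby appear to be backbone remnants.

The payload is a synthetic fusion protein transcribed from the CMV enhancer/promoter, with a T7 promoter just upstream of the coding region. It begins with the COX8A mitochondrial targeting sequence, which directs import into the mitochondrial matrix, followed by a 3xFLAG epitope for detection. Next come an AvrBs3-derived TALE N-terminal domain, here the "alphaN" variant carrying Q231R, W232G and S233A substitutions, then a repeat array assembled by Golden Gate cloning to recognise a site in the mitochondrial ND2 gene, and the TALE C-terminal domain. The repeat array falls in the unannotated gap between the two avrBs3 fragments in the feature table. The TALE is fused to the 1397N split half of the DddA toxin double-stranded DNA cytidine deaminase and to a uracil glycosylase inhibitor (UGI), which protects the deaminated base from excision repair. The catalogue entry also lists an ATP5B 3' UTR after the coding sequence, which the feature table does not annotate.

Because the DddAtox half is inactive alone, this arm would normally be co-expressed with a partner TALE arm carrying the complementary half, reconstituting deaminase activity at the ND2 target for C-to-T editing of mitochondrial DNA. The record does not name that partner construct.
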