Addgene plasmid #221975: ND2 alphaDdCBE A2
Purpose: Expresses mitochondrial cytosine base editor arm in mammalian cells
Depositing lab: Stephen Ekker. Depositing organization: Mayo Foundation for Medical Education and Research. Publication: Unconstrained Precision Mitochondrial Genome Editing with alphaDdCBEs. Castillo SR, Simone BW, Clark KJ, Devaux P, Ekker SC. Hum Gene Ther. 2024 Sep 24. doi: 10.1089/hum.2024.073. PubMed 39212664.
Backbone
  Vector backbone: pCMV
  Backbone size w/o insert (bp): 4717
  Vector type: Mammalian Expression, CRISPR
  Selectable markers: Blasticidin
Growth in bacteria
  Bacterial resistance: Ampicillin, 100 μg/mL
  Growth temperature: 30°C
  Growth strain: NEB Stable
  Copy number: High Copy
Gene/Insert
  Gene/Insert name: COX8A MTS-3xFLAG-TALE NT-alphaN-ND2 TALE A2 repeats-TALE CTD-DddAtox 1397N-UGI-ATP5B 3'UTR
  Species: Synthetic
  Insert size (bp): 2929
  Mutation: TALE: Q231R, W232G, S233A
  Promoter: CMV
  Tag / fusion protein: 3xFLAG (N terminal on backbone)
  Cloning method: Golden Gate
  Sequencing primers: 5′ T7; 3′ ACACCCGCCGCGCTTAATGC
Terms and licenses: Academic/Nonprofit Terms; Industry Terms: Not Available to Industry
Depositor comments: 5' Cloning Site: BsmBI (Not Destroyed), 3' Cloning Site: BsmBI (Not Destroyed). Please visit https://www.biorxiv.org/content/10.1101/2024.05.13.593977v1 for bioRxiv preprint.
How to cite: ND2 alphaDdCBE A2 was a gift from Stephen Ekker (Addgene plasmid # 221975 ; http://n2t.net/addgene:221975 ; RRID:Addgene_221975)
