>Addgene plasmid #221975 | ND2 alphaDdCBE A2 | depositor partial sequence | sequence record 434657 | Partial
ATGGCCTCCGTTCTGACCCCGCTGCTGCTGCGTGGCCTGACCGGCTCCGCTCGTCGTCTGCCAGTTCCGC
GTGCGAAAATCCATTCCCTGGACTACAAAGACCATGACGGTGATTATAAAGATCATGACATCGATTACAA
GGATGACGATGACAAGATGGACATCGCGGATCTGCGTACCCTGGGTTACAGCCAGCAGCAGCAGGAGAAG
ATCAAGCCAAAGGTGCGCAGCACCGTGGCCCAGCACCATGAAGCTCTGGTGGGTCACGGCTTCACCCACG
CGCACATCGTGGCTCTGAGCCAGCACCCAGCCGCGCTGGGTACCGTGGCCGTGAAATATCAGGACATGAT
TGCTGCCCTGCCAGAGGCTACCCATGAAGCGATTGTGGGTGTGGGCAAGAGAGGAGCCGGTGCTCGTGCG
CTGGAGGCCCTGCTGACCGTGGCCGGTGAACTGCGTGGCCCGCCGCTGCAGCTGGATACCGGCCAGCTGC
TGAAAATCGCGAAACGTGGCGGTGTGACCGCTGTGGAAGCTGTGCATGCCTGGCGTAATGCTCTGACCGG
TGCCCCCCTGAACCTGACCCCGGACCAAGTGGTGGCTATCGCCAGCAACAATGGCGGCAAGCAAGCGCTC
GAAACGGTGCAGCGGCTGTTGCCGGTGCTGTGCCAGGACCATGGCCTGACTCCGGACCAAGTGGTGGCTA
TCGCCAGCCACGATGGCGGCAAGCAAGCGCTCGAAACGGTGCAGCGGCTGTTGCCGGTGCTGTGCCAGGA
CCATGGCCTGACCCCGGACCAAGTGGTGGCTATCGCCAGCAACGGTGGCGGCAAGCAAGCGCTCGAAACG
GTGCAGCGGCTGTTGCCGGTGCTGTGCCAGGACCATGGCCTGACCCCGGACCAAGTGGTGGCTATCGCCA
GCAACAATGGCGGCAAGCAAGCGCTCGAAACGGTGCAGCGGCTGTTGCCGGTGCTGTGCCAGGACCATGG
CCTGACCCCGGACCAAGTGGTGGCTATCGCCAGCAACAATGGCGGCAAGCAAGCGCTCGAAACGGTGCAG
CGGCTGTTGCCGGTGCTGTGCCAGGACCATGGCCTGACCCCGGACCAAGTGGTGGCTATCGCCAGCAACA
ATGGCGGCAAGCAAGCGCTCGAAACGGTGCAGCGGCTGTTGCCGGTGCTGTGCCAGGACCATGGCCTGAC
CCCGGACCAAGTGGTGGCTATCGCCAGCAACGGTGGCGGCAAGCAAGCGCTCGAAACGGTGCAGCGGCTG
TTGCCGGTGCTGTGCCAGGACCATGGCCTCACACCCGATCAGGTCGTGGCTATCGCCAGCAACGGTGGCG
GCAAGCAAGCGCTCGAAACGGTGCAGCGGCTGTTGCCGGTGCTGTGCCAGGACCATGGCCTGACCCCGGA
CCAAGTGGTGGCTATCGCCAGCAACGGTGGCGGCAAGCAAGCGCTCGAAACGGTGCAGCGGCTGTTGCCG
GTGCTGTGCCAGGACCATGGCCTGACCCCGGACCAAGTGGTGGCTATCGCCAGCAACAATGGCGGCAAGC
AAGCGCTCGAAACGGTGCAGCGGCTGTTGCCGGTGCTGTGCCAGGACCATGGCCTGACCCCGGACCAAGT
GGTGGCTATCGCCAGCAACAATGGCGGCAAGCAAGCGCTCGAAACGGTGCAGCGGCTGTTGCCGGTGCTG
TGCCAGGACCATGGCCTGACCCCGGACCAAGTGGTGGCTATCGCCAGCAACGGTGGCGGCAAGCAAGCGC
TCGAAACGGTGCAGCGGCTGTTGCCGGTGCTGTGCCAGGACCATGGCCTGACCCCGGACCAAGTGGTGGC
TATCGCCAGCAACGGTGGCGGCAAGCAAGCGCTCGAAACGGTGCAGCGGCTGTTGCCGGTGCTGTGCCAG
GACCATGGCCTGACCCCGGACCAAGTGGTGGCTATCGCCAGCAACGGTGGCGGCAAGCAAGCGCTCGAAA
CGGTGCAGCGGCTGTTGCCGGTGCTGTGCCAGGACCATGGCCTGACCCCGGACCAAGTGGTGGCTATCGC
CAGCAACATTGGCGGCAAGCAAGCGCTCGAAAGCATTGTGGCCCAGCTGAGCCGGCCTGATCCGGCGTTG
GCCGCGTTGACCAACGATCACCTGGTGGCCCTGGCCTGCCTGGGCGGTCGTCCGGCCCTGGATGCGGTGA
AGAAAGGCCTGGGTGGATCCGGCAGCTACGCCCTGGGTCCGTATCAGATTAGCGCCCCGCAGCTGCCAGC
TTACAATGGTCAGACCGTGGGTACCTTCTACTATGTGAACGACGCGGGCGGTCTGGAGAGCAAGGTGTTT
AGCAGCGGCGGTCCAACCCCGTACCCAAACTATGCCAATGCCGGTCATGTGGAGGGTCAGAGCGCCCTGT
TCATGCGTGATAACGGCATCAGCGAGGGTCTGGTGTTCCACAACAACCCGGAAGGCACCTGCGGTTTTTG
CGTGAACATGACCGAGACCCTGCTGCCGGAAAACGCGAAAATGACCGTGGTGCCGCCGGAAGGTTCTGGC
GGCTCAACTAATCTGAGCGACATCATTGAGAAGGAGACTGGGAAACAGCTGGTCATTCAGGAGTCCATCC
TGATGCTGCCTGAGGAGGTGGAGGAAGTGATCGGCAACAAGCCAGAGTCTGACATCCTGGTGCACACCGC
CTACGACGAGTCCACAGATGAGAATGTGATGCTGCTGACCTCTGACGCCCCCGAGTATAAGCCTTGGGCC
CTGGTCATCCAGGATTCTAACGGCGAGAATAAGATCAAGATGCTGTGATAAGGGGTCTTTGTCCTCTGTA
CTGTCTCTCTCCTTGCCCCTAACCCAAAAAGCTTCATTTTTCTGTGTAGGCTGCACAAGAGCCTTGATTG
AAGATATATTCTTTCTGAACAGTATTTAAGGTTTCCAATAAAATGTACACCCCTCAGAA
